Addgene plasmid #104564: BPK1169: CAG-DmrC-NLS-3xFLAG-P65
Purpose: Mammalian expression vector for DmrC fused to p65 activation domain
Depositing lab: Keith Joung. Depositing organization: Massachusetts General Hospital. Publication: Inducible and multiplex gene regulation using CRISPR-Cpf1-based transcription factors. Tak YE, Kleinstiver BP, Nunez JK, Hsu JY, Horng JE, Gong J, Weissman JS, Joung JK. Nat Methods. 2017 Oct 30. doi: 10.1038/nmeth.4483. PubMed 29083402.
Backbone
  Vector backbone: pCAG-GFP
  Backbone manufacturer: Cepko lab (Addgene plasmid # 11179)
  Vector type: Mammalian Expression
Growth in bacteria
  Bacterial resistance: Ampicillin, 100 μg/mL
  Growth temperature: 37°C
  Growth strain: DH5alpha
  Copy number: High Copy
Gene/Insert
  Gene/Insert name: DmrC-p65 (alt name: DmrC domain fused to NF-KB p65 activation domain)
  Promoter: CAG
  Tag / fusion protein: NLS (C terminal on insert); 3x FLAG (C terminal on insert)
  Cloning method: Gibson Cloning
  Sequencing primers: 5′ pCAG-F (5'-GCAACGTGCTGGTTATTGTG-3'); 3′ oBK23-R (5'-CAGAGGGAAAAAGATCTCAGTGG-3')
Terms and licenses: Academic/Nonprofit Terms; Industry Terms: Not Available to Industry
How to cite: BPK1169: CAG-DmrC-NLS-3xFLAG-P65 was a gift from Keith Joung (Addgene plasmid # 104564 ; http://n2t.net/addgene:104564 ; RRID:Addgene_104564)
