[The description below was written by a language model from this plasmid's Addgene catalogue record and pLannotate feature annotations shown in this document.]
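Description:
BPK1169: CAG-DmrC-NLS-3xFLAG-P65 is a mammalian expression plasmid of about 6.1 kb built on the pCAG-GFP backbone. It is propagated in E. coli at high copy from a ColE1/pUC-type origin and selected with ampicillin through the β-lactamase gene and its own promoter. The backbone also retains remnants of lac regulatory sequence, an SV40 origin of replication and an SV40 poly(A) signal. No mammalian selection marker is annotated, which fits use by transient transfection.

The payload is a single fusion protein driven by the CAG promoter, annotated here as its component parts: the CMV immediate-early enhancer, the chicken β-actin promoter and a chimeric β-actin/β-globin intron. Transcripts are terminated by the rabbit β-globin polyadenylation signal. The short "HBB" fragments flanking the coding region most likely reflect globin-derived sequences of this expression cassette rather than any expressed globin. The open reading frame begins with DmrC, annotated as FRB*, the T2098L mutant of the FKBP-rapamycin binding domain that binds synthetic rapalog ligands. This is followed by a nuclear localisation signal (named in the record but not separately annotated), a 3xFLAG epitope for detection, and the transcriptional activation domain of human NF-κB RelA/p65. Only the distal part of the p65 segment is picked up as a feature.

DmrC is one half of a chemically induced dimerisation pair, so this construct supplies a ligand-recruitable activator. The associated work describes inducible and multiplex gene regulation with CRISPR-Cpf1-based transcription factors, so the fusion is presumably brought to a DNA-targeting partner carrying the complementary dimerisation domain when the dimerising drug is added. That partner is not part of this plasmid.
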