Features (pLannotate 1.2.2; 21 found; start..end, strand, type, name):
      4..383     +  enhancer       CMV enhancer: human cytomegalovirus immediate early enhancer
    385..661     +  promoter       chicken β-actin promoter: No description available
    662..1678    +  intron         chimeric intron: chimera between introns from chicken β-actin and rabbit β-globin
   1676..1732    +  CDS            HBB (fragment): HBB_LEPEU - Experimental evidence at protein level: Swiss-Prot protein existence level 1. Involved in oxygen transport from the lung to the various peripheral tissues. From Lepus europaeus (European hare).
   1727..1763    +  misc_feature   MCS (fragment): multiple cloning site
   1789..2067    +  CDS            FRB*: T2098L mutant of FKBP-rapamycin binding domain of human FRAP binds synthetic ligands such as AP21967
   2107..2172    +  CDS            3xFLAG: three tandem FLAG® epitope tags, followed by an enterokinase cleavage site
   2629..2999    +  CDS            RelA (p65) AD (fragment): transcriptional activation domain of human RelA, also known as p65 (O'Shea and Perkins, 2008)
   3013..3084    +  CDS            HBB (fragment): HBB_PONPY - Experimental evidence at transcript level: Swiss-Prot protein existence level 2. Involved in oxygen transport from the lung to the various peripheral tissues. From Pongo pygmaeus (Bornean orangutan).
   3155..3210    +  polyA_signal   β-globin poly(A) signal: rabbit β-globin polyadenylation signal (Gil and Proudfoot, 1987)
   3595..3611    -  protein_bind   lac operator: The lac repressor binds to the lac operator to inhibit transcription in E. coli. This inhibition can be relieved by adding lactose or isopropyl-β-D-thiogalactopyranoside (IPTG). lac repressor encoded by lacI
   3619..3649    -  promoter       lac promoter: promoter for the E. coli lac operon
   3664..3685    -  protein_bind   CAP binding site: CAP binding activates transcription in the presence of cAMP. E. coli catabolite activator protein
   3698..3737    -  CDS            lacI (fragment): lac repressor; lacI; The lac repressor binds to the lac operator to inhibit transcription in E. coli. This inhibition can be relieved by adding lactose or isopropyl-β-D-thiogalactopyranoside (IPTG).
   3744..3766    +  promoter       SV40 promoter (fragment): SV40 enhancer and early promoter
   3790..3925    +  rep_origin     SV40 ori: SV40 origin of replication
   3945..4079    +  polyA_signal   SV40 poly(A) signal: SV40 polyadenylation signal
   4081..4135    -  CDS            lacI (fragment): lac repressor; lacI; The lac repressor binds to the lac operator to inhibit transcription in E. coli. This inhibition can be relieved by adding lactose or isopropyl-β-D-thiogalactopyranoside (IPTG).
   4318..4906    -  rep_origin     ori: high-copy-number ColE1/pMB1/pBR322/pUC origin of replication
   5077..5937    -  CDS            AmpR: β-lactamase; bla; confers resistance to ampicillin, carbenicillin, and related antibiotics
   5938..6042    -  promoter       AmpR promoter: bla
>Addgene plasmid #104564 | BPK1169: CAG-DmrC-NLS-3xFLAG-P65 | addgene full sequence | sequence record 201415 | Addgene NGS Result
GTCGACATTGATTATTGACTAGTTATTAATAGTAATCAATTACGGGGTCATTAGTTCATAGCCCATATAT
GGAGTTCCGCGTTACATAACTTACGGTAAATGGCCCGCCTGGCTGACCGCCCAACGACCCCCGCCCATTG
ACGTCAATAATGACGTATGTTCCCATAGTAACGCCAATAGGGACTTTCCATTGACGTCAATGGGTGGAGT
ATTTACGGTAAACTGCCCACTTGGCAGTACATCAAGTGTATCATATGCCAAGTACGCCCCCTATTGACGT
CAATGACGGTAAATGGCCCGCCTGGCATTATGCCCAGTACATGACCTTATGGGACTTTCCTACTTGGCAG
TACATCTACGTATTAGTCATCGCTATTACCATGGTCGAGGTGAGCCCCACGTTCTGCTTCACTCTCCCCA
TCTCCCCCCCCTCCCCACCCCCAATTTTGTATTTATTTATTTTTTAATTATTTTGTGCAGCGATGGGGGC
GGGGGGGGGGGGGGGCGCGCGCCAGGCGGGGCGGGGCGGGGCGAGGGGCGGGGCGGGGCGAGGCGGAGAG
GTGCGGCGGCAGCCAATCAGAGCGGCGCGCTCCGAAAGTTTCCTTTTATGGCGAGGCGGCGGCGGCGGCG
GCCCTATAAAAAGCGAAGCGCGCGGCGGGCGGGAGTCGCTGCGCGCTGCCTTCGCCCCGTGCCCCGCTCC
GCCGCCGCCTCGCGCCGCCCGCCCCGGCTCTGACTGACCGCGTTACTCCCACAGGTGAGCGGGCGGGACG
GCCCTTCTCCTCCGGGCTGTAATTAGCGCTTGGTTTAATGACGGCTTGTTTCTTTTCTGTGGCTGCGTGA
AAGCCTTGAGGGGCTCCGGGAGGGCCCTTTGTGCGGGGGGAGCGGCTCGGGGGGTGCGTGCGTGTGTGTG
TGCGTGGGGAGCGCCGCGTGCGGCTCCGCGCTGCCCGGCGGCTGTGAGCGCTGCGGGCGCGGCGCGGGGC
TTTGTGCGCTCCGCAGTGTGCGCGAGGGGAGCGCGGCCGGGGGCGGTGCCCCGCGGTGCGGGGGGGGCTG
CGAGGGGAACAAAGGCTGCGTGCGGGGTGTGTGCGTGGGGGGGTGAGCAGGGGGTGTGGGCGCGTCGGTC
GGGCTGCAACCCCCCCTGCACCCCCCTCCCCGAGTTGCTGAGCACGGCCCGGCTTCGGGTGCGGGGCTCC
GTACGGGGCGTGGCGCGGGGCTCGCCGTGCCGGGCGGGGGGTGGCGGCAGGTGGGGGTGCCGGGCGGGGC
GGGGCCGCCTCGGGCCGGGGAGGGCTCGGGGGAGGGGCGCGGCGGCCCCCGGAGCGCCGGCGGCTGTCGA
GGCGCGGCGAGCCGCAGCCATTGCCTTTTATGGTAATCGTGCGAGAGGGCGCAGGGACTTCCTTTGTCCC
AAATCTGTGCGGAGCCGAAATCTGGGAGGCGCCGCCGCACCCCCTCTAGCGGGCGCGGGGCGAAGCGGTG
CGGCGCCGGCAGGAAGGAAATGGGCGGGGAGGGCCTTCGTGCGTCGCCGCGCCGCCGTCCCCTTCTCCCT
CTCCAGCCTCGGGGCTGTCCGCGGGGGGACGGCTGCCTTCGGGGGGGACGGGGCAGGGCGGGGTTCGGCT
TCTGGCGTGTGACCGGCGGCTCTAGAGCCTCTGCTAACCATGTTCATGCCTTCTTCTTTTTCCTACAGCT
CCTGGGCAACGTGCTGGTTATTGTGCTGTCTCATCATTTTGGCAAAGAATTCTGCAGTCGACGGTACCGC
GGGCCCGGGATCCACCGGTCGCCACCATGGGATCCAGAATCCTCTGGCATGAGATGTGGCATGAAGGCCT
GGAAGAGGCATCTCGTTTGTACTTTGGGGAAAGGAACGTGAAAGGCATGTTTGAGGTGCTGGAGCCCTTG
CATGCTATGATGGAACGGGGACCCCAGACTCTGAAGGAAACATCCTTTAATCAGGCCTATGGTCGAGATT
TAATGGAGGCCCAAGAGTGGTGCAGGAAGTACATGAAATCAGGGAATGTCAAGGACCTCCTCCAAGCCTG
GGACCTCTATTATCATGTGTTCCGACGAATCTCAAAGGGCGGCGGATCCCCCAAGAAGAAGAGGAAAGTC
TCGAGCGACTACAAAGACCATGACGGTGATTATAAAGATCATGACATCGATTACAAGGATGACGATGACA
AGGCTGCAGGAGGCGGTGGAAGCGGGATGGAGTTCCAGTACCTGCCAGATACAGACGATCGTCACCGGAT
TGAGGAGAAACGTAAAAGGACATATGAGACCTTCAAGAGCATCATGAAGAAGAGTCCTTTCAGCGGACCC
ACCGACCCCCGGCCTCCACCTCGACGCATTGCTGTGCCTTCCCGCAGCTCAGCTTCTGTCCCCAAGCCAG
CACCCCAGCCCTATCCCTTTACGTCATCCCTGAGCACCATCAACTATGATGAGTTTCCCACCATGGTGTT
TCCTTCTGGGCAGATCAGCCAGGCCTCGGCCTTGGCCCCGGCCCCTCCCCAAGTCCTGCCCCAGGCTCCA
GCCCCTGCCCCTGCTCCAGCCATGGTATCAGCTCTGGCCCAGGCCCCAGCCCCTGTCCCAGTCCTAGCCC
CAGGCCCTCCTCAGGCTGTGGCCCCACCTGCCCCCAAGCCCACCCAGGCTGGGGAAGGAACGCTGTCAGA
GGCCCTGCTGCAGCTGCAGTTTGATGATGAAGACCTGGGGGCCTTGCTTGGCAACAGCACAGACCCAGCT
GTGTTCACAGACCTGGCATCCGTCGATAACTCCGAGTTTCAGCAGCTGCTGAACCAGGGCATACCTGTGG
CCCCCCACACAACTGAGCCCATGCTGATGGAGTACCCTGAGGCTATAACTCGCCTAGTGACAGGGGCCCA
GAGGCCCCCCGACCCAGCTCCTGCTCCACTGGGGGCCCCGGGGCTCCCCAATGGCCTCCTTTCAGGAGAT
GAAGACTTCTCCTCCATTGCGGACATGGACTTCTCAGCCCTGCTGAGTCAGATCAGCTCTTAAAGCGGCC
GCACTCCTCAGGTGCAGGCTGCCTATCAGAAGGTGGTGGCTGGTGTGGCCAATGCCCTGGCTCACAAATA
CCACTGAGATCTTTTTCCCTCTGCCAAAAATTATGGGGACATCATGAAGCCCCTTGAGCATCTGACTTCT
GGCTAATAAAGGAAATTTATTTTCATTGCAATAGTGTGTTGGAATTTTTTGTGTCTCTCACTCGGAAGGA
CATATGGGAGGGCAAATCATTTAAAACATCAGAATGAGTATTTGGTTTAGAGTTTGGCAACATATGCCCA
TATGCTGGCTGCCATGAACAAAGGTTGGCTATAAAGAGGTCATCAGTATATGAAACAGCCCCCTGCTGTC
CATTCCTTATTCCATAGAAAAGCCTTGACTTGAGGTTAGATTTTTTTTATATTTTGTTTTGTGTTATTTT
TTTCTTTAACATCCCTAAAATTTTCCTTACATGTTTTACTAGCCAGATTTTTCCTCCTCTCCTGACTACT
CCCAGTCATAGCTGTCCCTCTTCTCTTATGGAGATCCCTCGACCTGCAGCCCAAGCTTGGCGTAATCATG
GTCATAGCTGTTTCCTGTGTGAAATTGTTATCCGCTCACAATTCCACACAACATACGAGCCGGAAGCATA
AAGTGTAAAGCCTGGGGTGCCTAATGAGTGAGCTAACTCACATTAATTGCGTTGCGCTCACTGCCCGCTT
TCCAGTCGGGAAACCTGTCGTGCCAGCGGATCCGCATCTCAATTAGTCAGCAACCATAGTCCCGCCCCTA
ACTCCGCCCATCCCGCCCCTAACTCCGCCCAGTTCCGCCCATTCTCCGCCCCATGGCTGACTAATTTTTT
TTATTTATGCAGAGGCCGAGGCCGCCTCGGCCTCTGAGCTATTCCAGAAGTAGTGAGGAGGCTTTTTTGG
AGGCCTAGGCTTTTGCAAAAAGCTAACTTGTTTATTGCAGCTTATAATGGTTACAAATAAAGCAATAGCA
TCACAAATTTCACAAATAAAGCATTTTTTTCACTGCATTCTAGTTGTGGTTTGTCCAAACTCATCAATGT
ATCTTATCATGTCTGGATCCGCTGCATTAATGAATCGGCCAACGCGCGGGGAGAGGCGGTTTGCGTATTG
GGCGCTCTTCCGCTTCCTCGCTCACTGACTCGCTGCGCTCGGTCGTTCGGCTGCGGCGAGCGGTATCAGC
TCACTCAAAGGCGGTAATACGGTTATCCACAGAATCAGGGGATAACGCAGGAAAGAACATGTGAGCAAAA
GGCCAGCAAAAGGCCAGGAACCGTAAAAAGGCCGCGTTGCTGGCGTTTTTCCATAGGCTCCGCCCCCCTG
ACGAGCATCACAAAAATCGACGCTCAAGTCAGAGGTGGCGAAACCCGACAGGACTATAAAGATACCAGGC
GTTTCCCCCTGGAAGCTCCCTCGTGCGCTCTCCTGTTCCGACCCTGCCGCTTACCGGATACCTGTCCGCC
TTTCTCCCTTCGGGAAGCGTGGCGCTTTCTCATAGCTCACGCTGTAGGTATCTCAGTTCGGTGTAGGTCG
TTCGCTCCAAGCTGGGCTGTGTGCACGAACCCCCCGTTCAGCCCGACCGCTGCGCCTTATCCGGTAACTA
TCGTCTTGAGTCCAACCCGGTAAGACACGACTTATCGCCACTGGCAGCAGCCACTGGTAACAGGATTAGC
AGAGCGAGGTATGTAGGCGGTGCTACAGAGTTCTTGAAGTGGTGGCCTAACTACGGCTACACTAGAAGAA
CAGTATTTGGTATCTGCGCTCTGCTGAAGCCAGTTACCTTCGGAAAAAGAGTTGGTAGCTCTTGATCCGG
CAAACAAACCACCGCTGGTAGCGGTGGTTTTTTTGTTTGCAAGCAGCAGATTACGCGCAGAAAAAAAGGA
TCTCAAGAAGATCCTTTGATCTTTTCTACGGGGTCTGACGCTCAGTGGAACGAAAACTCACGTTAAGGGA
TTTTGGTCATGAGATTATCAAAAAGGATCTTCACCTAGATCCTTTTAAATTAAAAATGAAGTTTTAAATC
AATCTAAAGTATATATGAGTAAACTTGGTCTGACAGTTACCAATGCTTAATCAGTGAGGCACCTATCTCA
GCGATCTGTCTATTTCGTTCATCCATAGTTGCCTGACTCCCCGTCGTGTAGATAACTACGATACGGGAGG
GCTTACCATCTGGCCCCAGTGCTGCAATGATACCGCGAGACCCACGCTCACCGGCTCCAGATTTATCAGC
AATAAACCAGCCAGCCGGAAGGGCCGAGCGCAGAAGTGGTCCTGCAACTTTATCCGCCTCCATCCAGTCT
ATTAATTGTTGCCGGGAAGCTAGAGTAAGTAGTTCGCCAGTTAATAGTTTGCGCAACGTTGTTGCCATTG
CTACAGGCATCGTGGTGTCACGCTCGTCGTTTGGTATGGCTTCATTCAGCTCCGGTTCCCAACGATCAAG
GCGAGTTACATGATCCCCCATGTTGTGCAAAAAAGCGGTTAGCTCCTTCGGTCCTCCGATCGTTGTCAGA
AGTAAGTTGGCCGCAGTGTTATCACTCATGGTTATGGCAGCACTGCATAATTCTCTTACTGTCATGCCAT
CCGTAAGATGCTTTTCTGTGACTGGTGAGTACTCAACCAAGTCATTCTGAGAATAGTGTATGCGGCGACC
GAGTTGCTCTTGCCCGGCGTCAATACGGGATAATACCGCGCCACATAGCAGAACTTTAAAAGTGCTCATC
ATTGGAAAACGTTCTTCGGGGCGAAAACTCTCAAGGATCTTACCGCTGTTGAGATCCAGTTCGATGTAAC
CCACTCGTGCACCCAACTGATCTTCAGCATCTTTTACTTTCACCAGCGTTTCTGGGTGAGCAAAAACAGG
AAGGCAAAATGCCGCAAAAAAGGGAATAAGGGCGACACGGAAATGTTGAATACTCATACTCTTCCTTTTT
CAATATTATTGAAGCATTTATCAGGGTTATTGTCTCATGAGCGGATACATATTTGAATGTATTTAGAAAA
ATAAACAAATAGGGGTTCCGCGCACATTTCCCCGAAAAGTGCCACCTGG
